>Addgene plasmid #149200 | pGBW-m4046613 | depositor full sequence | sequence record 291653 | Full Sequence
GCGGCCGCCCCACACACCATAGCTTCAAAATGTTTCTACTCCTTTTTTACTCTTCCAGATTTTCTCGGAC
TCCGCGCATCGCCGTACCACTTCAAAACACCCAAGCACAGCATACTAAATTTCCCCTCTTTCTTCCTCTA
GGGTGTCGTTAATTACCCGTACTAAAGGTTTGGAAAAGAAAAAAGAGACCGCCTCGTTTCTTTTTCTTCG
TCGAAAAAGGCAATAAAAATTTTTATCACGTTTCTTTTTCTTGAAAATTTTTTTTTTTGATTTTTTTCTC
TTTCGATGACCTCCCATTGATATTTAAGTTAATAAACGGTCTTCAATTTCTCAAGTTTCAGTTTCATTTT
TCTTGTTCTATTACAACTTTTTTTACTTCTTGCTCATTAGAAAGAAAGCATAGCAATCTAATCTAAGTTT
TAATTACAAAATGTCCTCTCAAGCCTGGCAGCCTGGTGTGGCTATGCCCAATTTGTATAAGATGCAAAGA
ATGCTTCTGGAGAAATGCGATTTGCAAAACTACGGAGACAGCGCTACATTACCAAAGGGTATTATGATGA
ACGTAGCAAAGTACACCCAATTGTGTCAATACTTAAATACGTTGACTTTGGCTGTTCCGTATAACATGCG
TGTCATACACTTTGGGGCCGGTTCAGACAAAGGCGTCGCTCCAGGTACCGCAGTTCTAAGGCAATGGCTC
CCAACTGGTACTCTATTGGTTGATTCTGATCTGAACGACTTCGTCAGTGATGCTGACTCCACTTTAATCG
GTGATTGTGCTACCGTTCATACGGCGAACAAGTGGGACTTGATTATTTCGGATATGTACGACCCAAAGAC
CAAAAATGTTACAAAGGAAAATGATTCTAAAGAAGGTTTCTTTACTTATATCTGTGGTTTCATCCAGCAA
AAGCTTGCCTTGGGCGGTTCTGTGGCTATTAAGATCACTGAACACTCCTGGAACGCCGACTTATACAAAT
TGATGGGTCATTTCGCTTGGTGGACCGCGTTTGTTACCAACGTTAACGCTAGTTCTTCGGAAGCCTTTCT
CATCGGTTGTAATTATTTAGGAAAGCCACGCGAACAAATTGATGGTTACGTCATGCACGCTAACTACATT
TTCTGGAGAAATACTAACCCTATACAATTGTCAAGCTATAGTTTATTCGACATGTCAAAGTTTCCATTGA
AGTTGAGAGGTACAGCTGTCATGTCCTTGAAGGAAGGGCAGATCAACGATATGATCTTATCTTTGCTGTC
TAAAGGTAGACTCATTATTAGAGAAAATAATCGGGTTGTTATCTCTTCTGATGTGCTAGTCAACAACTAA
ACAGGCCCCTTTTCCTTTGTCGATATCATGTAATTAGTTATGTCACGCTTACATTCACGCCCTCCTCCCA
CATCCGCTCTAACCGAAAAGGAAGGAGTTAGACAACCTGAAGTCTAGGTCCCTATTTATTTTTTTTAATA
GTTATGTTAGTATTAAGAACGTTATTTATATTTCAAATTTTTCTTTTTTTTCTGTACAAAGCGGCCGCCG
AACCACTAGTGCACTGCAGTACACGGTTTCCTTGAAATTTTTTTGATTCGGTAATCTCCGAACAGAAGGA
AGAACGAAGGAAGGAGCACAGACTTAGATTGGTATATATACGCATATGTAGTGTTGAAGAAACATGAAAT
TGCCCAGTATTCTTAACCCAACTGCACAGAACAAAAACGTGCAGGAAACGAAGATAAATCATGTCGAAAG
CTACATATAAGGAACGTGCTGCTACTCATCCTAGTCCTGTTGCTGCCAAGCTATTTAATATCATGCACGA
AAAGCAAACAAACTTGTGTGCTTCATTGGATGTTCGTACCACCAAGGAATTACTGGAGTTAGTTGAAGCA
TTAGGTCCCAAAATTTGTTTACTAAAAACACATGTGGATATCTTGACTGATTTTTCCATGGAGGGCACAG
TTAAGCCGCTAAAGGCATTATCCGCCAAGTACAATTTTTTACTCTTCGAGGACAGAAAATTTGCTGACAT
TGGTAATACAGTCAAATTGCAGTACTCTGCGGGTGTATACAGAATAGCAGAATGGGCAGACATTACGAAT
GCACACGGTGTGGTGGGCCCAGGTATTGTTAGCGGTTTGAAGCAGGCGGCAGAAGAAGTAACAAAGGAAC
CTAGAGGCCTTTTGATGTTAGCAGAATTGTCATGCAAGGGCTCCCTATCTACTGGAGAATATACTAAGGG
TACTGTTGACATTGCGAAGAGCGACAAAGATTTTGTTATCGGCTTTATTGCTCAAAGAGACATGGGTGGA
AGAGATGAAGGTTACGATTGGTTGATTATGACACCCGGTGTGGGTTTAGATGACAAGGGAGATGCATTGG
GTCAACAGTATAGAACCGTGGATGATGTGGTTTCTACAGGATCTGACATTATTATTGTTGGAAGAGGACT
ATTTGCAAAGGGAAGGGATGCTAAGGTAGAGGGTGAACGTTACAGAAAAGCAGGCTGGGAAGCATATTTG
AGAAGATGCGGCCAGCAAAACTAAAAAACTGTATTATAAGTAAATGCATGTATACTAAACTCACAAATTA
GAGCTTCAATTTAATTATATCAGTTATTACCCGAGTAACGAAGCATCTGTGCTTCATTTTGTAGAACAAA
AATGCAACGCGAGAGCGCTAATTTTTCAAACAAAGAATCTGAGCTGCATTTTTACAGAACAGAAATGCAA
CGCGAAAGCGCTATTTTACCAACGAAGAATCTGTGCTTCATTTTTGTAAAACAAAAATGCAACGCGAGAG
CGCTAATTTTTCAAACAAAGAATCTGAGCTGCATTTTTACAGAACAGAAATGCAACGCGAGAGCGCTATT
TTACCAACAAAGAATCTATACTTCTTTTTTGTTCTACAAAAATGCATCCCGAGAGCGCTATTTTTCTAAC
AAAGCATCTTAGATTACTTTTTTTCTCCTTTGTGCGCTCTATAATGCAGTCTCTTGATAACTTTTTGCAC
TGTAGGTCCGTTAAGGTTAGAAGAAGGCTACTTTGGTGTCTATTTTCTCTTCCATAAAAAAAGCCTGACT
CCACTTCCCGCGTTTACTGATTACTAGCGAAGCTGCGGGTGCATTTTTTCAAGATAAAGGCATCCCCGAT
TATATTCTATACCGATGTGGATTGCGCATACTTTGTGAACAGAAAGTGATAGCGTTGATGATTCTTCATT
GGTCAGAAAATTATGAACGGTTTCTTCTATTTTGTCTCTATATACTACGTATAGGAAATGTTTACATTTT
CGTATTGTTTTCGATTCACTCTATGAATAGTTCTTACTACAATTTTTTTGTCTAAAGAGTAATACTAGAG
ATAAACATAAAAAATGTAGAGGTCGAGTTTAGATGCAAGTTCAAGGAGCGAAAGGTGGATGGGTAGGTTA
TATAGGGATATAGCACAGAGATATATAGCAAAGAGATACTTTTGAGCAATGTTTGTGGAAGCGGTATTCG
CAATATTTTAGTAGCTCGTTACAGTCCGGTGCGTTTTTGGTTTTTTGAAAGTGCGTCATCAGAGCGCTTT
TGGTTTTCAAAAGCGCTCTGAAGTTCCTATACTTTCTAGCTAGAGAATAGGAACTTCCCGAGCGGCCGCG
TGTTACAAGCTTGACTCCAGCGTAACTGGACTGCAATCAACTCACTGGCTCACCTTCACGGGTGGGCCTT
TCTTCGGTAGAAAATCAAAGGATCTTCTTGAGATCCTTTTTTTCTGCGCGTAATCTGCTGCTTGCAAACA
AAAAAACCACCGCTACCAGCGGTGGTTTGTTTGCCGGATCAAGAGCTACCAACTCTTTTTCCGAGGTAAC
TGGCTTCAGCAGAGCGCAGATACCAAATACTGTTCTTCTAGTGTAGCCGTAGTTAGGCCACCACTTCAAG
AACTCTGTAGCACCGCCTACATACCTCGCTCTGCTAATCCTGTTACCAGTGGCTGCTGCCAGTGGCGATA
AGTCGTGTCTTACCGGGTTGGACTCAAGACGATAGTTACCGGATAAGGCGCAGCGGTCGGGCTGAACGGG
GGGTTCGTGCACACAGCCCAGCTTGGAGCGAACGACCTACACCGAACTGAGATACCTACAGCGTGAGCTA
TGAGAAAGCGCCACGCTTCCCGAAGGGAGAAAGGCGGACAGGTATCCGGTAAGCGGCAGGGTCGGAACAG
GAGAGCGCACGAGGGAGCTTCCAGGGGTAAACGCCTGGTATCTTTATAGTCCTGTCGGGTTTCGCCACCT
CTGACTTGAGCATCGATTTTTGTGATGCTCGTCAGGGGGGCGGAGCCTATGGAAAAACGCCAGCAACGCA
GAAAGGCCCACCCGAAGGTGAGCCAGGTGATTACATTTGGGCCCTCATCAGAGGTTTTCACCGTCATCAC
CGAAACGCGCGAGGCAGCTGCGGTAAAGCTCATCAGCGTGGTCGTGAAGCGATTCACAGATGTCTGCCTG
TTCATCCGCGTCCAGCTCGTTGAGTTTCTCCAGAAGCGTTAATGTCTGGCTTCTGATAAAGCGGGCCATG
TTAAGGGCGGTTTTTTCCTGTTTGGTCACTTACCAATGCTTAATCAGTGAGGCACCTATCTCAGCGATCT
GTCTATTTCGTTCATCCATAGTTGCCTGACTCCCCGTCGTGTAGATAACTACGATGCGGGAGGGCTTACC
ATCTGGCCCCAGTGCTGCAATGATACCGCGAGACCCACGCTCACCGGCTCCAGATTTATCAGCAATAAAC
CAGCCAGCCGGGAGGGCCGAGCGCAGAAGTGATCCTGCAACTTTATCCGCCTCCATCCAGTCTATTAATT
GTTGCCGGGAAGCTAGAGTAAGTAGTTCGCCAGTTAATAGTTTGCGCAACGTTGTTGCCATTGCTACAGG
CATCGTGGTGTCACGCTCGTCGTTTGGTATGGCTTCATTCAGCTCCGGTTCCCAACGATCAAGGCGAGTT
ACATGATCCCCCATGTTGTGCAAAAAAGCGGTTAGCTCCTTCGGTCCTCCGATCGTTGCCAGAAGTAAGT
TGGCCGCAGTGTTATCACTCATGGTTATGGCAGCACTGCATAATTCTCTTACTGTCATGCCATCCGTGAG
ATGCTTTTCTGTGACTGGTGAGTACTCAACCAAGTCATTCTGAGAATAGTGTATGCGGCGACCGAGTTGC
TCTTGCCCGGCGTCAATACGGGATAATACCGCGCCACATAGCAGAACTTTAAAAGTGCTCATCATTGGAA
AACGTTCTTCGGGGCGTAAACTCTCAAGGATCTTACCGCTGTTGAGATCCAGTTCGATGTAACCCACTCG
TGCACCCAACTGATCTTCAGCATCTTTTACTTTCACCAGCGTTTCTGGGTGAGCAAAAACAGGAAGGCAA
AATGCCGCAAAAAAGGGAATAAGGGCGACACGGAAATGTTGAATACTCATTTTAGCTTCCTTAGCTCCTG
AAAATCTCGATAACTCAAAAAATACGCCCGGTAGTGATCTTATTTCATTATGGTGAAAGTTGGAACCTCT
TACGTGCCGATCAAGTCAAAAGCCTCCGGTCGGAGGCTTTTGACTTTCTGCTATGGAGGTCAGGTATGAT
TTAAATGGTCAGTTAGA
Features (pLannotate 1.2.2; 13 found; start..end, strand, type, name):
     10..417     +  promoter       TEF1 promoter: S. cerevisiae TEF1; promoter for EF-1α
    416..1324    +  CDS            rep (fragment): R1AB_CVPFS - Protein inferred from homology: Swiss-Prot protein existence level 3. NendoU is a Mn(2+)-dependent, uridylate-specific enzyme, which leaves 2'-3'-cyclic phosphates 5' to the cleaved bond. From Porcine transmissible gastroenteritis coronavirus (strain FS772/70) (TGEV).
   1356..1528    +  terminator     CYC1 terminator (fragment): S. cerevisiae CYC1; transcription terminator for CYC1
   1564..1740    +  promoter       URA3 promoter (fragment): S. cerevisiae URA3
   1741..2544    +  CDS            URA3: orotidine-5'-phosphate decarboxylase, required for uracil biosynthesis; S. cerevisiae URA3; yeast auxotrophic marker, counterselectable with 5-fluoroorotic acid (5-FOA)
   2627..3609    -  rep_origin     2μ ori: yeast 2μ plasmid origin of replication
   3687..3716    +  terminator     T3Te terminator: phage T3 early transcription terminator
   3738..4325    +  rep_origin     ori: high-copy-number ColE1/pMB1/pBR322/pUC origin of replication
   4337..4364    -  terminator     T7Te terminator: phage T7 early transcription terminator
   4388..4579    -  CDS            rop: Rop protein, which maintains plasmids at low copy number; rop
   4580..5440    -  CDS            AmpR: β-lactamase; bla; confers resistance to ampicillin, carbenicillin, and related antibiotics
   5441..5543    -  promoter       cat promoter: promoter of the E. coli cat gene encoding chloramphenicol acetyltransferase
   5544..5575    -  terminator     tonB terminator: bidirectional E. coli tonB-P14 transcription terminator
