>Addgene plasmid #149200 | pGBW-m4046613 | addgene full sequence | sequence record 298387 | Ginkgo NGS Result
GCGGCCGCCCCACACACCATAGCTTCAAAATGTTTCTACTCCTTTTTTACTCTTCCAGATTTTCTCGGAC
TCCGCGCATCGCCGTACCACTTCAAAACACCCAAGCACAGCATACTAAATTTCCCCTCTTTCTTCCTCTA
GGGTGTCGTTAATTACCCGTACTAAAGGTTTGGAAAAGAAAAAAGAGACCGCCTCGTTTCTTTTTCTTCG
TCGAAAAAGGCAATAAAAANNNNNNNNACGTTTCTTTTTCTTGAAAATTTTTTTTTTTGATTTTTTTCTC
TTTCGATGACCTCCCATTGATATTTAAGTTAATAAACGGTCTTCAATTTCTCAAGTTTCAGTTTCATTTT
TCTTGTTCTATTACAACTTTTTTTACTTCTTGCTCATTAGAAAGAAAGCATAGCAATCTAATCTAAGTTT
TAATTACAAAATGTCCTCTCAAGCCTGGCAGCCTGGTGTGGCTATGCCCAATTTGTATAAGATGCAAAGA
ATGCTTCTGGAGAAATGCGATTTGCAAAACTACGGAGACAGCGCTACATTACCAAAGGGTATTATGATGA
ACGTAGCAAAGTACACCCAATTGTGTCAATACTTAAATACGTTGACTTTGGCTGTTCCGTATAACATGCG
TGTCATACACTTTGGGGCCGGTTCAGACAAAGGCGTCGCTCCAGGTACCGCAGTTCTAAGGCAATGGCTC
CCAACTGGTACTCTATTGGTTGATTCTGATCTGAACGACTTCGTCAGTGATGCTGACTCCACTTTAATCG
GTGATTGTGCTACCGTTCATACGGCGAACAAGTGGGACTTGATTATTTCGGATATGTACGACCCAAAGAC
CAAAAATGTTACAAAGGAAAATGATTCTAAAGAAGGTTTCTTTACTTATATCTGTGGTTTCATCCAGCAA
AAGCTTGCCTTGGGCGGTTCTGTGGCTATTAAGATCACTGAACACTCCTGGAACGCCGACTTATACAAAT
TGATGGGTCATTTCGCTTGGTGGACCGCGTTTGTTACCAACGTTAACGCTAGTTCTTCGGAAGCCTTTCT
CATCGGTTGTAATTATTTAGGAAAGCCACGCGAACAAATTGATGGTTACGTCATGCACGCTAACTACATT
TTCTGGAGAAATACTAACCCTATACAATTGTCAAGCTATAGTTTATTCGACATGTCAAAGTTTCCATTGA
AGTTGAGAGGTACAGCTGTCATGTCCTTGAAGGAAGGGCAGATCAACGATATGATCTTATCTTTGCTGTC
TAAAGGTAGACTCATTATTAGAGAAAATAATCGGGTTGTTATCTCTTCTGATGTGCTAGTCAACAACTAA
ACAGGCCCCTTTTCCTTTGTCGATATCATGTAATTAGTTATGTCACGCTTACATTCACGCCCTCCTCCCA
CATCCGCTCTAACCGAAAAGGAAGGAGTTAGACAACCTGAAGTCTAGGTCCCTATTTATTTTTTTTAATA
GTTATGTTAGTATTAAGAACGTTATTTATATTTCAAATTTTTCTTTTTTTTCTGTACAAAGCGGCCGCCG
AACCACTAGTGCACTGCAGTACACGGTTTCCTTGAAATTTTTTTGATTCGGTAATCTCCGAACAGAAGGA
AGAACGAAGGAAGGAGCACAGACTTAGATTGGTATATATACGCATATGTAGTGTTGAAGAAACATGAAAT
TGCCCAGTATTCTTAACCCAACTGCACAGAACAAAAACGTGCAGGAAACGAAGATAAATCATGTCGAAAG
CTACATATAAGGAACGTGCTGCTACTCATCCTAGTCCTGTTGCTGCCAAGCTATTTAATATCATGCACGA
AAAGCAAACAAACTTGTGTGCTTCATTGGATGTTCGTACCACCAAGGAATTACTGGAGTTAGTTGAAGCA
TTAGGTCCCAAAATTTGTTTACTAAAAACACATGTGGATATCTTGACTGATTTTTCCATGGAGGGCACAG
TTAAGCCGCTAAAGGCATTATCCGCCAAGTACAATTTTTTACTCTTCGAGGACAGAAAATTTGCTGACAT
TGGTAATACAGTCAAATTGCAGTACTCTGCGGGTGTATACAGAATAGCAGAATGGGCAGACATTACGAAT
GCACACGGTGTGGTGGGCCCAGGTATTGTTAGCGGTTTGAAGCAGGCGGCAGAAGAAGTAACAAAGGAAC
CTAGAGGCCTTTTGATGTTAGCAGAATTGTCATGCAAGGGCTCCCTATCTACTGGAGAATATACTAAGGG
TACTGTTGACATTGCGAAGAGCGACAAAGATTTTGTTATCGGCTTTATTGCTCAAAGAGACATGGGTGGA
AGAGATGAAGGTTACGATTGGTTGATTATGACACCCGGTGTGGGTTTAGATGACAAGGGAGATGCATTGG
GTCAACAGTATAGAACCGTGGATGATGTGGTTTCTACAGGATCTGACATTATTATTGTTGGAAGAGGACT
ATTTGCAAAGGGAAGGGATGCTAAGGTAGAGGGTGAACGTTACAGAAAAGCAGGCTGGGAAGCATATTTG
AGAAGATGCGGCCAGCAAAACTAAAAAACTGTATTATAAGTAAATGCATGTATACTAAACTCACAAATTA
GAGCTTCAATTTAATTATATCAGTTATTACCCGAGTAACGAAGCATCTGTGCTTCATTTTGTAGAACAAA
AATGCAACGCGAGAGCGCTAATTTTTCAAACAAAGAATCTGAGCTGCATTTTTACAGAACAGAAATGCAA
CGCGAAAGCGCTATTTTACCAACGAAGAATCTGTGCTTCATTTTTGTAAAACAAAAATGCAACGCGAGAG
CGCTAATTTTTCAAACAAAGAATCTGAGCTGCATTTTTACAGAACAGAAATGCAACGCGAGAGCGCTATT
TTACCAACAAAGAATCTATACTTCTTTTTTGTTCTACAAAAATGCATCCCGAGAGCGCTATTTTTCTAAC
AAAGCATCTTAGATTACTTTTTTTCTCCTTTGTGCGCTCTATAATGCAGTCTCTTGATAACTTTTTGCAC
TGTAGGTCCGTTAAGGTTAGAAGAAGGCTACTTTGGTGTCTATTTTCTCTTCCATAAAAAAAGCCTGACT
CCACTTCCCGCGTTTACTGATTACTAGCGAAGCTGCGGGTGCATTTTTTCAAGATAAAGGCATCCCCGAT
TATATTCTATACCGATGTGGATTGCGCATACTTTGTGAACAGAAAGTGATAGCGTTGATGATTCTTCATT
GGTCAGAAAATTATGAACGGTTTCTTCTATTTTGTCTCTATATACTACGTATAGGAAATGTTTACATTTT
CGTATTGTTTTCGATTCACTCTATGAATAGTTCTTACTACAATTTTTTTGTCTAAAGAGTAATACTAGAG
ATAAACATAAAAAATGTAGAGGTCGAGTTTAGATGCAAGTTCAAGGAGCGAAAGGTGGATGGGTAGGTTA
TATAGGGATATAGCACAGAGATATATAGCAAAGAGATACTTTTGAGCAATGTTTGTGGAAGCGGTATTCG
CAATATTTTAGTAGCTCGTTACAGTCCGGTGCGTTTTTGGTTTTTTGAAAGTGCGTCATCAGAGCGCTTT
TGGTTTTCAAAAGCGCTCTGAAGTTCCTATACTTTCTAGCTAGAGAATAGGAACTTCCCGAGCGGCCGCG
TGTTACAAGCTTGACTCCAGCGTAACTGGACTGCAATCAACTCACTGGCTCACCTTCACGGGTGGGCCTT
TCTTCGGTAGAAAATCAAAGGATCTTCTTGAGATCCTTTTTTTCTGCGCGTAATCTGCTGCTTGCAAACA
AAAAAACCACCGCTACCAGCGGTGGTTTGTTTGCCGGATCAAGAGCTACCAACTCTTTTTCCGAGGTAAC
TGGCTTCAGCAGAGCGCAGATACCAAATACTGTTCTTCTAGTGTAGCCGTAGTTAGGCCACCACTTCAAG
AACTCTGTAGCACCGCCTACATACCTCGCTCTGCTAATCCTGTTACCAGTGGCTGCTGCCAGTGGCGATA
AGTCGTGTCTTACCGGGTTGGACTCAAGACGATAGTTACCGGATAAGGCGCAGCGGTCGGGCTGAACGGG
GGGTTCGTGCACACAGCCCAGCTTGGAGCGAACGACCTACACCGAACTGAGATACCTACAGCGTGAGCTA
TGAGAAAGCGCCACGCTTCCCGAAGGGAGAAAGGCGGACAGGTATCCGGTAAGCGGCAGGGTCGGAACAG
GAGAGCGCACGAGGGAGCTTCCAGGGGTAAACGCCTGGTATCTTTATAGTCCTGTCGGGTTTCGCCACCT
CTGACTTGAGCATCGATTTTTGTGATGCTCGTCAGGGGGGCGGAGCCTATGGAAAAACGCCAGCAACGCA
GAAAGGCCCACCCGAAGGTGAGCCAGGTGATTACATTTGGGCCCTCATCAGAGGTTTTCACCGTCATCAC
CGAAACGCGCGAGGCAGCTGCGGTAAAGCTCATCAGCGTGGTCGTGAAGCGATTCACAGATGTCTGCCTG
TTCATCCGCGTCCAGCTCGTTGAGTTTCTCCAGAAGCGTTAATGTCTGGCTTCTGATAAAGCGGGCCATG
TTAAGGGCGGTTTTTTCCTGTTTGGTCACTTACCAATGCTTAATCAGTGAGGCACCTATCTCAGCGATCT
GTCTATTTCGTTCATCCATAGTTGCCTGACTCCCCGTCGTGTAGATAACTACGATGCGGGAGGGCTTACC
ATCTGGCCCCAGTGCTGCAATGATACCGCGAGACCCACGCTCACCGGCTCCAGATTTATCAGCAATAAAC
CAGCCAGCCGGGAGGGCCGAGCGCAGAAGTGATCCTGCAACTTTATCCGCCTCCATCCAGTCTATTAATT
GTTGCCGGGAAGCTAGAGTAAGTAGTTCGCCAGTTAATAGTTTGCGCAACGTTGTTGCCATTGCTACAGG
CATCGTGGTGTCACGCTCGTCGTTTGGTATGGCTTCATTCAGCTCCGGTTCCCAACGATCAAGGCGAGTT
ACATGATCCCCCATGTTGTGCAAAAAAGCGGTTAGCTCCTTCGGTCCTCCGATCGTTGCCAGAAGTAAGT
TGGCCGCAGTGTTATCACTCATGGTTATGGCAGCACTGCATAATTCTCTTACTGTCATGCCATCCGTGAG
ATGCTTTTCTGTGACTGGTGAGTACTCAACCAAGTCATTCTGAGAATAGTGTATGCGGCGACCGAGTTGC
TCTTGCCCGGCGTCAATACGGGATAATACCGCGCCACATAGCAGAACTTTAAAAGTGCTCATCATTGGAA
AACGTTCTTCGGGGCGTAAACTCTCAAGGATCTTACCGCTGTTGAGATCCAGTTCGATGTAACCCACTCG
TGCACCCAACTGATCTTCAGCATCTTTTACTTTCACCAGCGTTTCTGGGTGAGCAAAAACAGGAAGGCAA
AATGCCGCAAAAAAGGGAATAAGGGCGACACGGAAATGTTGAATACTCATTTTAGCTTCCTTAGCTCCTG
AAAATCTCGATAACTCAAAAAATACGCCCGGTAGTGATCTTATTTCATTATGGTGAAAGTTGGAACCTCT
TACGTGCCGATCAAGTCAAAAGCCTCCGGTCGGAGGCTTTTGACTTTCTGCTATGGAGGTCAGGTATGAT
TTAAATGGTCAGTTAGA
Features (pLannotate 1.2.2; 13 found; start..end, strand, type, name):
     10..417     +  promoter       TEF1 promoter: S. cerevisiae TEF1; promoter for EF-1α
    416..1324    +  CDS            rep (fragment): R1AB_CVPFS - Protein inferred from homology: Swiss-Prot protein existence level 3. NendoU is a Mn(2+)-dependent, uridylate-specific enzyme, which leaves 2'-3'-cyclic phosphates 5' to the cleaved bond. From Porcine transmissible gastroenteritis coronavirus (strain FS772/70) (TGEV).
   1356..1528    +  terminator     CYC1 terminator (fragment): S. cerevisiae CYC1; transcription terminator for CYC1
   1564..1740    +  promoter       URA3 promoter (fragment): S. cerevisiae URA3
   1741..2544    +  CDS            URA3: orotidine-5'-phosphate decarboxylase, required for uracil biosynthesis; S. cerevisiae URA3; yeast auxotrophic marker, counterselectable with 5-fluoroorotic acid (5-FOA)
   2627..3609    -  rep_origin     2μ ori: yeast 2μ plasmid origin of replication
   3687..3716    +  terminator     T3Te terminator: phage T3 early transcription terminator
   3738..4325    +  rep_origin     ori: high-copy-number ColE1/pMB1/pBR322/pUC origin of replication
   4337..4364    -  terminator     T7Te terminator: phage T7 early transcription terminator
   4388..4579    -  CDS            rop: Rop protein, which maintains plasmids at low copy number; rop
   4580..5440    -  CDS            AmpR: β-lactamase; bla; confers resistance to ampicillin, carbenicillin, and related antibiotics
   5441..5543    -  promoter       cat promoter: promoter of the E. coli cat gene encoding chloramphenicol acetyltransferase
   5544..5575    -  terminator     tonB terminator: bidirectional E. coli tonB-P14 transcription terminator
