[The description below was written by a language model from this plasmid's Addgene catalogue record and pLannotate feature annotations shown in this document.]
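Description:
pGBW-m4046613 is an episomal yeast expression plasmid for producing the SARS-CoV-2 2'-O-ribose methyltransferase, a mature cleavage product of the ORF1ab replicase polyprotein, in Saccharomyces cerevisiae. It is an E. coli/yeast shuttle vector. In bacteria it replicates from a high-copy ColE1/pUC-type origin and is selected with ampicillin through a β-lactamase gene that the annotation places downstream of a cat promoter. In yeast it is maintained at multiple copies by the 2μ origin and selected by uracil prototrophy through URA3 with its own promoter, a marker that can also be counterselected with 5-FOA. Short phage T3 and T7 early terminators and a tonB terminator flank the bacterial modules, probably to insulate them from read-through transcription. A short rop-like segment is also annotated next to AmpR, although the catalogue lists the plasmid as high copy.

The payload is a synthetic coding sequence of about 0.9 kb, recoded for S. cerevisiae codon usage ("recode 1") and made by gene synthesis. It sits between the strong constitutive TEF1 promoter and a CYC1 transcription terminator. The automated annotation labels this open reading frame as a fragment of the replicase polyprotein of a porcine coronavirus (TGEV). That label reflects homology to the nearest database entry; its position and length match the SARS-CoV-2 insert named in the catalogue. No epitope tags or reporter fusions are annotated. The sequenced record (about 5.6 kb) is somewhat larger than the sum of the listed backbone and insert sizes, and the depositor notes that the sequencing used for quality control may not cover the whole plasmid. The record supports use for constitutive expression of this viral methyltransferase in yeast but does not describe any specific downstream application.
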