Addgene plasmid #149200: pGBW-m4046613
Purpose: Yeast Expression plasmid for SARS-CoV-2 2'-O-ribose methyltransferase
Depositing lab: Ginkgo Bioworks & Benjie Chen. Depositing organization: Ginkgo Bioworks.
Backbone
  Vector backbone: AmpR; 2u URA3
  Backbone size w/o insert (bp): 4078
  Vector type: Yeast Expression
  Selectable markers: URA3
Growth in bacteria
  Bacterial resistance: Ampicillin, 100 μg/mL
  Growth temperature: 37°C
  Growth strain: DH5alpha
  Copy number: High Copy
Gene/Insert
  Gene/Insert name: SARS-CoV-2 2'-O-ribose methyltransferase
  Species: S. cerevisiae (budding yeast); Severe acute respiratory syndrome coronavirus 2
  Insert size (bp): 893
  Mutation: Saccharomyces cerevisiae recode 1
  Entrez Gene: ORF1ab (a.k.a. GU280_gp01)
  Promoter: pTEF1
  Cloning method: Unknown
Resource information
  A portion of this plasmid was derived from a plasmid made by: GinkgoBioworks
Depositor comments: NCBI Reference Sequence: YP_009725311.1. Created by gene synthesis with Not1 site. NGS used for QC was performed by Ginkgo and may not fully cover the entire plasmid.
How to cite: pGBW-m4046613 was a gift from Ginkgo Bioworks & Benjie Chen (Addgene plasmid # 149200 ; http://n2t.net/addgene:149200 ; RRID:Addgene_149200)
